Addgene plasmid #77740: NEK7 gRNA (BRDN0001162196)
Purpose: 3rd generation lentiviral gRNA plasmid targeting human NEK7
Depositing lab: John Doench & David Root. Depositing organization: Broad Institute. Publication: Optimized sgRNA design to maximize activity and minimize off-target effects of CRISPR-Cas9. Doench JG, Fusi N, Sullender M, Hegde M, Vaimberg EW, Donovan KF, Smith I, Tothova Z, Wilen C, Orchard R, Virgin HW, Listgarten J, Root DE. Nat Biotechnol. 2016 Jan 18. doi: 10.1038/nbt.3437. PubMed 26780180.
Backbone
  Vector backbone: lentiGuide-Puro
  Backbone manufacturer: Zhang Lab (Addgene plasmid # 52963)
  Vector type: Mammalian Expression, Lentiviral, CRISPR
  Selectable markers: Puromycin
Growth in bacteria
  Bacterial resistance: Ampicillin, 100 μg/mL
  Growth temperature: 37°C
  Growth strain: DH5alpha
  Copy number: High Copy
Gene/Insert
  Gene/Insert name: NEK7 (alt names: NEK7; NM_133494.2)
  gRNA/shRNA sequence: TCTCGAAGAGTCATGCATAG
  Species: H. sapiens (human)
  Entrez Gene: NEK7
  Promoter: hU6
  Cloning method: Unknown
  Sequencing primers: 5′ U6-F; 3′ pS2-R
Terms and licenses: Academic/Nonprofit Terms; Industry Terms: Not Available to Industry
Depositor comments: The gRNA was designed to target the following Genbank reference sequence(s): NM_133494.2. Note that this plasmid does NOT contain Cas9. It should be used in conjunction with lentiCas9-Blast (Addgene #52962) or otherwise with cell lines already expressing Cas9. Browse the full kinome gRNA library at http://www.addgene.org/pooled-library/broadgpp-human-kinome/ or visit http://www.broadinstitute.org/rnai/public/ for detailed protocols and information.
How to cite: NEK7 gRNA (BRDN0001162196) was a gift from John Doench & David Root (Addgene plasmid # 77740 ; http://n2t.net/addgene:77740 ; RRID:Addgene_77740)
