[The description below was written by a language model from this plasmid's Addgene catalogue record and pLannotate feature annotations shown in this document.]
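Description:
NEK7 gRNA (BRDN0001162196) is a third-generation lentiviral CRISPR guide plasmid built on the lentiGuide-Puro backbone, carrying a single guide RNA directed against human NEK7 (designed against reference transcript NM_133494.2). It belongs to a human kinome gRNA collection. In bacteria it is maintained as a high-copy plasmid through a ColE1/pUC-type origin and selected with ampicillin via the β-lactamase gene. The backbone also carries an f1 origin, an SV40 origin and poly(A) signal, and remnants of lac and T7/T3 cloning-vector sequence.

The lentiviral transfer cassette begins with an RSV promoter fused to a truncated HIV-1 5' LTR, which makes genomic RNA production Tat-independent. This is followed by the Ψ packaging signal with a partial gag sequence, and by the RRE for Rev-dependent nuclear export. Within the proviral region, a human U6 RNA polymerase III promoter drives the NEK7-specific spacer joined to the Streptococcus pyogenes Cas9 guide RNA scaffold. A cPPT/CTS element, which aids nuclear import of the viral genome, sits downstream. A separate Pol II unit uses the EF-1α core promoter with its intron A to express puromycin N-acetyltransferase, allowing selection of transduced mammalian cells. WPRE enhances expression of this transcript. The cassette ends in a self-inactivating ΔU3 3' LTR, which disables LTR promoter activity after integration.

The plasmid does not encode Cas9. It is meant to be packaged into lentivirus and delivered to cells that already express Cas9, or used alongside a separate Cas9 vector, to disrupt NEK7 by Cas9-mediated cleavage.
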