Features (pLannotate 1.2.2; 29 found; start..end, strand, type, name):
     14..80      +  CDS            small t antigen (fragment): SV40 (simian virus 40) small t antigen
    106..317     +  promoter       EF-1α core promoter: core promoter for human elongation factor EF-1α
    318..1256    +  intron         EF-1α intron A: intron upstream of the start codon of human EF-1α
   1278..1877    +  CDS            PuroR (fragment): puromycin N-acetyltransferase; pac from Streptomyces; confers resistance to puromycin
   1893..2481    +  misc_feature   WPRE: woodchuck hepatitis virus posttranscriptional regulatory element
   2532..2551    +  misc_feature   cPPT/CTS (fragment): central polypurine tract and central termination sequence of HIV-1
   2553..2786    +  LTR            3' LTR (ΔU3): self-inactivating 3' long terminal repeat (LTR) from HIV-1
   2864..2985    +  polyA_signal   SV40 poly(A) signal: SV40 polyadenylation signal
   3025..3160    +  rep_origin     SV40 ori: SV40 origin of replication
   3181..3199    -  promoter       T7 promoter: promoter for bacteriophage T7 RNA polymerase
   3207..3362    +  CDS            lacZα (fragment): LacZα fragment of β-galactosidase; lacZ fragment
   3367..3795    +  rep_origin     f1 ori (sequence partly withheld): f1 bacteriophage origin of replication; arrow indicates direction of (+) strand synthesis
   3848..3952    +  promoter       AmpR promoter: bla
   3953..4813    +  CDS            AmpR: β-lactamase; bla; confers resistance to ampicillin, carbenicillin, and related antibiotics
   4984..5572    +  rep_origin     ori: high-copy-number ColE1/pMB1/pBR322/pUC origin of replication
   5755..5847    +  CDS            lacI (fragment): lac repressor; lacI; The lac repressor binds to the lac operator to inhibit transcription in E. coli. This inhibition can be relieved by adding lactose or isopropyl-β-D-thiogalactopyranoside (IPTG).
   5860..5881    +  protein_bind   CAP binding site: CAP binding activates transcription in the presence of cAMP. E. coli catabolite activator protein
   5896..5926    +  promoter       lac promoter: promoter for the E. coli lac operon
   5934..5950    +  protein_bind   lac operator: The lac repressor binds to the lac operator to inhibit transcription in E. coli. This inhibition can be relieved by adding lactose or isopropyl-β-D-thiogalactopyranoside (IPTG). lac repressor encoded by lacI
   5995..6013    +  promoter       T3 promoter: promoter for bacteriophage T3 RNA polymerase
   6041..6267    +  promoter       RSV promoter: Rous sarcoma virus enhancer/promoter
   6268..6448    +  LTR            5' LTR (truncated): truncated 5' long terminal repeat (LTR) from HIV-1
   6495..6620    +  misc_feature   HIV-1 Ψ: packaging signal of human immunodeficiency virus type 1
   6604..6967    +  CDS            HIV-1 gag (fragment): gag protein from human immunodeficiency virus 1; gag
   7113..7346    +  misc_feature   RRE: The Rev response element (RRE) of HIV-1 allows for Rev-dependent mRNA export from the nucleus to the cytoplasm.
   7723..7749    +  CDS            Rev (fragment): human immunodeficiency virus 1 (HIV-1) Rev protein; rev; enhances nuclear export of unspliced and incompletely spliced viral mRNAs
   7753..7993    +  promoter       U6 promoter: RNA polymerase III promoter for human U6 snRNA
   8023..8098    +  misc_RNA       gRNA scaffold: guide RNA scaffold for the Streptococcus pyogenes CRISPR/Cas9 system
   8154..8271    +  misc_feature   cPPT/CTS: central polypurine tract and central termination sequence of HIV-1
>Addgene plasmid #77740 | NEK7 gRNA (BRDN0001162196) | addgene full sequence | sequence record 188336 | Addgene Assembled Sequence
CCCGGGTGCAAAGATGGATAAAGTTTTAAACAGAGAGGAATCTTTGCAGCTAATGGACCTTCTAGGTCTT
GAAAGGAGTGGGAATTGGCTCCGGTGCCCGTCAGTGGGCAGAGCGCACATCGCCCACAGTCCCCGAGAAG
TTGGGGGGAGGGGTCGGCAATTGATCCGGTGCCTAGAGAAGGTGGCGCGGGGTAAACTGGGAAAGTGATG
TCGTGTACTGGCTCCGCCTTTTTCCCGAGGGTGGGGGAGAACCGTATATAAGTGCAGTAGTCGCCGTGAA
CGTTCTTTTTCGCAACGGGTTTGCCGCCAGAACACAGGTAAGTGCCGTGTGTGGTTCCCGCGGGCCTGGC
CTCTTTACGGGTTATGGCCCTTGCGTGCCTTGAATTACTTCCACCTGGCTGCAGTACGTGATTCTTGATC
CCGAGCTTCGGGTTGGAAGTGGGTGGGAGAGTTCGAGGCCTTGCGCTTAAGGAGCCCCTTCGCCTCGTGC
TTGAGTTGAGGCCTGGCCTGGGCGCTGGGGCCGCCGCGTGCGAATCTGGTGGCACCTTCGCGCCTGTCTC
GCTGCTTTCGATAAGTCTCTAGCCATTTAAAATTTTTGATGACCTGCTGCGACGCTTTTTTTCTGGCAAG
ATAGTCTTGTAAATGCGGGCCAAGATCTGCACACTGGTATTTCGGTTTTTGGGGCCGCGGGCGGCGACGG
GGCCCGTGCGTCCCAGCGCACATGTTCGGCGAGGCGGGGCCTGCGAGCGCGGCCACCGAGAATCGGACGG
GGGTAGTCTCAAGCTGGCCGGCCTGCTCTGGTGCCTGGCCTCGCGCCGCCGTGTATCGCCCCGCCCTGGG
CGGCAAGGCTGGCCCGGTCGGCACCAGTTGCGTGAGCGGAAAGATGGCCGCTTCCCGGCCCTGCTGCAGG
GAGCTCAAAATGGAGGACGCGGCGCTCGGGAGAGCGGGCGGGTGAGTCACCCACACAAAGGAAAAGGGCC
TTTCCGTCCTCAGCCGTCGCTTCATGTGACTCCACGGAGTACCGGGCGCCGTCCAGGCACCTCGATTAGT
TCTCGAGCTTTTGGAGTACGTCGTCTTTAGGTTGGGGGGAGGGGTTTTATGCGATGGAGTTTCCCCACAC
TGAGTGGGTGGAGACTGAAGTTAGGCCAGCTTGGCACTTGATGTAATTCTCCTTGGAATTTGCCCTTTTT
GAGTTTGGATCTTGGTTCATTCTCAAGCCTCAGACAGTGGTTCAAAGTTTTTTTCTTCCATTTCAGGTGT
CGTGACGTACGGCCACCATGACCGAGTACAAGCCCACGGTGCGCCTCGCCACCCGCGACGACGTCCCCAG
GGCCGTACGCACCCTCGCCGCCGCGTTCGCCGACTACCCCGCCACGCGCCACACCGTCGATCCGGACCGC
CACATCGAGCGGGTCACCGAGCTGCAAGAACTCTTCCTCACGCGCGTCGGGCTCGACATCGGCAAGGTGT
GGGTCGCGGACGACGGCGCCGCCGTGGCGGTCTGGACCACGCCGGAGAGCGTCGAAGCGGGGGCGGTGTT
CGCCGAGATCGGCCCGCGCATGGCCGAGTTGAGCGGTTCCCGGCTGGCCGCGCAGCAACAGATGGAAGGC
CTCCTGGCGCCGCACCGGCCCAAGGAGCCCGCGTGGTTCCTGGCCACCGTCGGAGTCTCGCCCGACCACC
AGGGCAAGGGTCTGGGCAGCGCCGTCGTGCTCCCCGGAGTGGAGGCGGCCGAGCGCGCCGGGGTGCCCGC
CTTCCTGGAGACCTCCGCGCCCCGCAACCTCCCCTTCTACGAGCGGCTCGGCTTCACCGTCACCGCCGAC
GTCGAGGTGCCCGAAGGACCGCGCACCTGGTGCATGACCCGCAAGCCCGGTGCCTGAACGCGTTAAGTCG
ACAATCAACCTCTGGATTACAAAATTTGTGAAAGATTGACTGGTATTCTTAACTATGTTGCTCCTTTTAC
GCTATGTGGATACGCTGCTTTAATGCCTTTGTATCATGCTATTGCTTCCCGTATGGCTTTCATTTTCTCC
TCCTTGTATAAATCCTGGTTGCTGTCTCTTTATGAGGAGTTGTGGCCCGTTGTCAGGCAACGTGGCGTGG
TGTGCACTGTGTTTGCTGACGCAACCCCCACTGGTTGGGGCATTGCCACCACCTGTCAGCTCCTTTCCGG
GACTTTCGCTTTCCCCCTCCCTATTGCCACGGCGGAACTCATCGCCGCCTGCCTTGCCCGCTGCTGGACA
GGGGCTCGGCTGTTGGGCACTGACAATTCCGTGGTGTTGTCGGGGAAATCATCGTCCTTTCCTTGGCTGC
TCGCCTGTGTTGCCACCTGGATTCTGCGCGGGACGTCCTTCTGCTACGTCCCTTCGGCCCTCAATCCAGC
GGACCTTCCTTCCCGCGGCCTGCTGCCGGCTCTGCGGCCTCTTCCGCGTCTTCGCCTTCGCCCTCAGACG
AGTCGGATCTCCCTTTGGGCCGCCTCCCCGCGTCGACTTTAAGACCAATGACTTACAAGGCAGCTGTAGA
TCTTAGCCACTTTTTAAAAGAAAAGGGGGGACTGGAAGGGCTAATTCACTCCCAACGAAGACAAGATCTG
CTTTTTGCTTGTACTGGGTCTCTCTGGTTAGACCAGATCTGAGCCTGGGAGCTCTCTGGCTAACTAGGGA
ACCCACTGCTTAAGCCTCAATAAAGCTTGCCTTGAGTGCTTCAAGTAGTGTGTGCCCGTCTGTTGTGTGA
CTCTGGTAACTAGAGATCCCTCAGACCCTTTTAGTCAGTGTGGAAAATCTCTAGCAGTACGTATAGTAGT
TCATGTCATCTTATTATTCAGTATTTATAACTTGCAAAGAAATGAATATCAGAGAGTGAGAGGAACTTGT
TTATTGCAGCTTATAATGGTTACAAATAAAGCAATAGCATCACAAATTTCACAAATAAAGCATTTTTTTC
ACTGCATTCTAGTTGTGGTTTGTCCAAACTCATCAATGTATCTTATCATGTCTGGCTCTAGCTATCCCGC
CCCTAACTCCGCCCATCCCGCCCCTAACTCCGCCCAGTTCCGCCCATTCTCCGCCCCATGGCTGACTAAT
TTTTTTTATTTATGCAGAGGCCGAGGCCGCCTCGGCCTCTGAGCTATTCCAGAAGTAGTGAGGAGGCTTT
TTTGGAGGCCTAGGGACGTACCCAATTCGCCCTATAGTGAGTCGTATTACGCGCGCTCACTGGCCGTCGT
TTTACAACGTCGTGACTGGGAAAACCCTGGCGTTACCCAACTTAATCGCCTTGCAGCACATCCCCCTTTC
GCCAGCTGGCGTAATAGCGAAGAGGCCCGCACCGATCGCCCTTCCCAACAGTTGCGCAGCCTGAATGGCG
AATGGG
[124 nt withheld, positions 3367-3490]
C
[91 nt withheld, positions 3492-3582]
A
[49 nt withheld, positions 3584-3632]
CCTTTGACGTTGGAGTCCACGTTCTTT
[37 nt withheld, positions 3660-3696]
ACCCTATCTCGGTCTATTCTTTTGATTTATAAGGGATTTTGCCGATTTCGGCCTATTGGTTAAAAAATGA
GCTGATTTAACAAAAATTTAACGCGAATTTTAACAAAATATTAACGCTTACAATTTAGGTGGCACTTTTC
GGGGAAATGTGCGCGGAACCCCTATTTGTTTATTTTTCTAAATACATTCAAATATGTATCCGCTCATGAG
ACAATAACCCTGATAAATGCTTCAATAATATTGAAAAAGGAAGAGTATGAGTATTCAACATTTCCGTGTC
GCCCTTATTCCCTTTTTTGCGGCATTTTGCCTTCCTGTTTTTGCTCACCCAGAAACGCTGGTGAAAGTAA
AAGATGCTGAAGATCAGTTGGGTGCACGAGTGGGTTACATCGAACTGGATCTCAACAGCGGTAAGATCCT
TGAGAGTTTTCGCCCCGAAGAACGTTTTCCAATGATGAGCACTTTTAAAGTTCTGCTATGTGGCGCGGTA
TTATCCCGTATTGACGCCGGGCAAGAGCAACTCGGTCGCCGCATACACTATTCTCAGAATGACTTGGTTG
AGTACTCACCAGTCACAGAAAAGCATCTTACGGATGGCATGACAGTAAGAGAATTATGCAGTGCTGCCAT
AACCATGAGTGATAACACTGCGGCCAACTTACTTCTGACAACGATCGGAGGACCGAAGGAGCTAACCGCT
TTTTTGCACAACATGGGGGATCATGTAACTCGCCTTGATCGTTGGGAACCGGAGCTGAATGAAGCCATAC
CAAACGACGAGCGTGACACCACGATGCCTGTAGCAATGGCAACAACGTTGCGCAAACTATTAACTGGCGA
ACTACTTACTCTAGCTTCCCGGCAACAATTAATAGACTGGATGGAGGCGGATAAAGTTGCAGGACCACTT
CTGCGCTCGGCCCTTCCGGCTGGCTGGTTTATTGCTGATAAATCTGGAGCCGGTGAGCGTGGGTCTCGCG
GTATCATTGCAGCACTGGGGCCAGATGGTAAGCCCTCCCGTATCGTAGTTATCTACACGACGGGGAGTCA
GGCAACTATGGATGAACGAAATAGACAGATCGCTGAGATAGGTGCCTCACTGATTAAGCATTGGTAACTG
TCAGACCAAGTTTACTCATATATACTTTAGATTGATTTAAAACTTCATTTTTAATTTAAAAGGATCTAGG
TGAAGATCCTTTTTGATAATCTCATGACCAAAATCCCTTAACGTGAGTTTTCGTTCCACTGAGCGTCAGA
CCCCGTAGAAAAGATCAAAGGATCTTCTTGAGATCCTTTTTTTCTGCGCGTAATCTGCTGCTTGCAAACA
AAAAAACCACCGCTACCAGCGGTGGTTTGTTTGCCGGATCAAGAGCTACCAACTCTTTTTCCGAAGGTAA
CTGGCTTCAGCAGAGCGCAGATACCAAATACTGTTCTTCTAGTGTAGCCGTAGTTAGGCCACCACTTCAA
GAACTCTGTAGCACCGCCTACATACCTCGCTCTGCTAATCCTGTTACCAGTGGCTGCTGCCAGTGGCGAT
AAGTCGTGTCTTACCGGGTTGGACTCAAGACGATAGTTACCGGATAAGGCGCAGCGGTCGGGCTGAACGG
GGGGTTCGTGCACACAGCCCAGCTTGGAGCGAACGACCTACACCGAACTGAGATACCTACAGCGTGAGCT
ATGAGAAAGCGCCACGCTTCCCGAAGGGAGAAAGGCGGACAGGTATCCGGTAAGCGGCAGGGTCGGAACA
GGAGAGCGCACGAGGGAGCTTCCAGGGGGAAACGCCTGGTATCTTTATAGTCCTGTCGGGTTTCGCCACC
TCTGACTTGAGCGTCGATTTTTGTGATGCTCGTCAGGGGGGCGGAGCCTATGGAAAAACGCCAGCAACGC
GGCCTTTTTACGGTTCCTGGCCTTTTGCTGGCCTTTTGCTCACATGTTCTTTCCTGCGTTATCCCCTGAT
TCTGTGGATAACCGTATTACCGCCTTTGAGTGAGCTGATACCGCTCGCCGCAGCCGAACGACCGAGCGCA
GCGAGTCAGTGAGCGAGGAAGCGGAAGAGCGCCCAATACGCAAACCGCCTCTCCCCGCGCGTTGGCCGAT
TCATTAATGCAGCTGGCACGACAGGTTTCCCGACTGGAAAGCGGGCAGTGAGCGCAACGCAATTAATGTG
AGTTAGCTCACTCATTAGGCACCCCAGGCTTTACACTTTATGCTTCCGGCTCGTATGTTGTGTGGAATTG
TGAGCGGATAACAATTTCACACAGGAAACAGCTATGACCATGATTACGCCAAGCGCGCAATTAACCCTCA
CTAAAGGGAACAAAAGCTGGAGCTGCAAGCTTAATGTAGTCTTATGCAATACTCTTGTAGTCTTGCAACA
TGGTAACGATGAGTTAGCAACATGCCTTACAAGGAGAGAAAAAGCACCGTGCATGCCGATTGGTGGAAGT
AAGGTGGTACGATCGTGCCTTATTAGGAAGGCAACAGACGGGTCTGACATGGATTGGACGAACCACTGAA
TTGCCGCATTGCAGAGATATTGTATTTAAGTGCCTAGCTCGATACATAAACGGGTCTCTCTGGTTAGACC
AGATCTGAGCCTGGGAGCTCTCTGGCTAACTAGGGAACCCACTGCTTAAGCCTCAATAAAGCTTGCCTTG
AGTGCTTCAAGTAGTGTGTGCCCGTCTGTTGTGTGACTCTGGTAACTAGAGATCCCTCAGACCCTTTTAG
TCAGTGTGGAAAATCTCTAGCAGTGGCGCCCGAACAGGGACTTGAAAGCGAAAGGGAAACCAGAGGAGCT
CTCTCGACGCAGGACTCGGCTTGCTGAAGCGCGCACGGCAAGAGGCGAGGGGCGGCGACTGGTGAGTACG
CCAAAAATTTTGACTAGCGGAGGCTAGAAGGAGAGAGATGGGTGCGAGAGCGTCAGTATTAAGCGGGGGA
GAATTAGATCGCGATGGGAAAAAATTCGGTTAAGGCCAGGGGGAAAGAAAAAATATAAATTAAAACATAT
AGTATGGGCAAGCAGGGAGCTAGAACGATTCGCAGTTAATCCTGGCCTGTTAGAAACATCAGAAGGCTGT
AGACAAATACTGGGACAGCTACAACCATCCCTTCAGACAGGATCAGAAGAACTTAGATCATTATATAATA
CAGTAGCAACCCTCTATTGTGTGCATCAAAGGATAGAGATAAAAGACACCAAGGAAGCTTTAGACAAGAT
AGAGGAAGAGCAAAACAAAAGTAAGACCACCGCACAGCAAGCGGCCGCTGATCTTCAGACCTGGAGGAGG
AGATATGAGGGACAATTGGAGAAGTGAATTATATAAATATAAAGTAGTAAAAATTGAACCATTAGGAGTA
GCACCCACCAAGGCAAAGAGAAGAGTGGTGCAGAGAGAAAAAAGAGCAGTGGGAATAGGAGCTTTGTTCC
TTGGGTTCTTGGGAGCAGCAGGAAGCACTATGGGCGCAGCGTCAATGACGCTGACGGTACAGGCCAGACA
ATTATTGTCTGGTATAGTGCAGCAGCAGAACAATTTGCTGAGGGCTATTGAGGCGCAACAGCATCTGTTG
CAACTCACAGTCTGGGGCATCAAGCAGCTCCAGGCAAGAATCCTGGCTGTGGAAAGATACCTAAAGGATC
AACAGCTCCTGGGGATTTGGGGTTGCTCTGGAAAACTCATTTGCACCACTGCTGTGCCTTGGAATGCTAG
TTGGAGTAATAAATCTCTGGAACAGATTTGGAATCACACGACCTGGATGGAGTGGGACAGAGAAATTAAC
AATTACACAAGCTTAATACACTCCTTAATTGAAGAATCGCAAAACCAGCAAGAAAAGAATGAACAAGAAT
TATTGGAATTAGATAAATGGGCAAGTTTGTGGAATTGGTTTAACATAACAAATTGGCTGTGGTATATAAA
ATTATTCATAATGATAGTAGGAGGCTTGGTAGGTTTAAGAATAGTTTTTGCTGTACTTTCTATAGTGAAT
AGAGTTAGGCAGGGATATTCACCATTATCGTTTCAGACCCACCTCCCAACCCCGAGGGGACCCAGAGAGG
GCCTATTTCCCATGATTCCTTCATATTTGCATATACGATACAAGGCTGTTAGAGAGATAATTAGAATTAA
TTTGACTGTAAACACAAAGATATTAGTACAAAATACGTGACGTAGAAAGTAATAATTTCTTGGGTAGTTT
GCAGTTTTAAAATTATGTTTTAAAATGGACTATCATATGCTTACCGTAACTTGAAAGTATTTCGATTTCT
TGGCTTTATATATCTTGTGGAAAGGACGAAACACCGTCTCGAAGAGTCATGCATAGGTTTTAGAGCTAGA
AATAGCAAGTTAAAATAAGGCTAGTCCGTTATCAACTTGAAAAAGTGGCACCGAGTCGGTGCTTTTTTAA
GCTTGGCGTAACTAGATCTTGAGACAAATGGCAGTATTCATCCACAATTTTAAAAGAAAAGGGGGGATTG
GGGGGTACAGTGCAGGGGAAAGAATAGTAGACATAATAGCAACAGACATACAAACTAAAGAATTACAAAA
ACAAATTACAAAAATTCAAAATTTTCGGGTTTATTACAGGGACAGCAGAGATCCACTTTGGCGCCGGCTC
GAGGGGG
