>Addgene plasmid #77740 | NEK7 gRNA (BRDN0001162196) | depositor partial sequence | sequence record 145200 | Target Sequence
TCTCGAAGAGTCATGCATAG
