>Addgene plasmid #77740 | NEK7 gRNA (BRDN0001162196) | addgene partial sequence | sequence record 188335 | hU6-F
AGAAAGTAATAATTTCTTGGGTAGTTTGCAGTTTTAAAATTATGTTTTAAAATGGACTATCATATGCTTA
CCGTAACTTGAAAGTATTTCGATTTCTTGGCTTTATATATCTTGTGGAAAGGACGAAACACCGTCTCGAA
GAGTCATGCATAGGTTTTAGAGCTAGAAATAGCAAGTTAAAATAAGGCTAGTCCGTTATCAACTTGAAAA
AGTGGCACCGAGTCGGTGCTTTTTTAAGCTTGGCGTAACTAGATCTTGAGACAAATGGCAGTATTCATCC
ACAATTTTAAAAGAAAAGGGGGGATTGGGGGGTACAGTGCAGGGGAAAGAATAGTAGACATAATAGCAAC
AGACATACAAACTAAAGAATTACAAAAACAAATTACAAAAATTCAAAATTTTCGGGTTTATTACAGGGAC
AGCAGAGATCCACTTTGGCGCCGGCTCGAGGGGGCCCGGGTGCAAAGATGGATAAAGTTTTAAACAGAGA
GGAATCTTTGCAGCTAATGGACCTTCTAGGTCTTGAAAGGAGTGGGAATTGGCTCCGGTGCCCGTCAGTG
GGCAGAGCGC
